>Addgene plasmid #24549 | pGADT7-ADH700-yeCherry-YAP1-yeGFP-DHFR | depositor full sequence | sequence record 11437 | Author sequence
TGCATGCCTGCAGGATCCTTTTGTTGTTTCCGGGTGTACAATATGGACTTCCTCTTTTCTGGCAACCAAA
CCCATACATCGGGATTCCTATAATACCTTCGTTGGTCTCCCTAACATGTAGGTGGCGGAGGGGAGATATA
CAATAGAACAGATACCAGACAAGACATAATGGGCTAAACAAGACTACACCAATTACACTGCCTCATTGAT
GGTGGTACATAACGAACTAATACTGTAGCCCTAGACTTGATAGCCATCATCATATCGAAGTTTCACTACC
CTTTTTCCATTTGCCATCTATTGAAGTAATAATAGGCGCATGCAACTTCTTTTCTTTTTTTTTCTTTTCT
CTCTCCCCCGTTGTTGTCTCACCATATCCGCAATGACAAAAAAAATGATGGAAGACACTAAAGGAAAAAA
TTAACGACAAAGACAGCACCAACAGATGTCGTTGTTCCAGAGCTGATGAGGGGTATCTCGAAGCACACGA
AACTTTTTCCTTCCTTCATTCACGCACACTACTCTCTAATGAGCAACGGTATACGGCCTTCCTTCCAGTT
ACTTGAATTTGAAATAAAAAAAGTTTGCTGTCTTGCTATCAAGTATAAATAGACCTGCAATTATTAATCT
TTTGTTTCCTCGTCATTGTTCTCGTTCCCTTTCTTCCTTGTTTCTTTTTCTGCACAATATTTCAAGCTAT
ACCAAGCATACAATCAACTCCGGTACCACTAGTATGGTAAGTAAGGGTGAAGAAGACAATATGGCGATCA
TTAAGGAATTCATGCGTTTCAAAGTACACATGGAGGGAAGCGTGAACGGACATGAATTTGAAATCGAAGG
GGAAGGCGAAGGTAGACCATACGAAGGAACCCAGACCGCAAAGCTTAAAGTTACCAAAGGCGGGCCACTA
CCATTTGCATGGGATATCTTGAGCCCTCAGTTTATGTATGGCAGTAAGGCCTACGTTAAACACCCAGCTG
ATATTCCCGACTATTTGAAATTGTCTTTTCCAGAAGGATTCAAATGGGAAAGAGTAATGAATTTCGAGGA
CGGCGGAGTTGTTACTGTTACTCAAGATTCAAGTTTGCAAGACGGTGAATTTATTTACAAGGTCAAATTA
AGAGGGACTAATTTCCCTAGTGATGGTCCCGTCATGCAAAAGAAGACTATGGGTTGGGAAGCCTCATCTG
AACGTATGTATCCAGAAGATGGCGCGCTTAAGGGGGAAATTAAACAAAGATTGAAGTTAAAAGACGGTGG
TCACTACGACGCGGAAGTTAAGACCACTTATAAAGCTAAAAAGCCCGTTCAGTTACCTGGTGCATATAAC
GTAAACATTAAATTGGATATCACTTCACATAATGAAGATTACACTATTGTGGAACAATATGAAAGAGCTG
AAGGTAGGCACTCAACGGGTGGAATGGACGAATTGTACAAATAACCGCCGCGTTTACCGATTAAGCACAG
TACCTTTACGTTATATATAGGATTGGTGTTTAGCTTTTTTTCCTGAGCCCCTGGTTGACTTGTGCATGAA
CACGAGCCATTTTTAGTTTGTTTAAGGGAAGTTTTTTGCCACCCAAAACGTTTAAAGAAGGAAAAGTTGT
TTCTTAAACCCCGCGGGGTACCATGTCTAAAGGTGAAGAATTATTCACTGGTGTTGTCCCAATTTTGGTT
GAATTAGATGGTGATGTTAATGGTCACAAATTTTCTGTCTCCGGTGAAGGTGAAGGTGATGCTACTTACG
GTAAATTGACCTTAAAATTTATTTGTACTACTGGTAAATTGCCAGTTCCATGGCCAACCTTAGTCACTAC
TTTAACTTATGGTGTTCAATGTTTTTCTAGATACCCAGATCATATGAAACAACATGACTTTTTCAAGTCT
GCCATGCCAGAAGGTTATGTTCAAGAAAGAACTATTTTTTTCAAAGATGACGGTAACTACAAGACCAGAG
CTGAAGTCAAGTTTGAAGGTGATACCTTAGTTAATAGAATCGAATTAAAAGGTATTGATTTTAAAGAAGA
TGGTAACATTTTAGGTCACAAATTGGAATACAACTATAACTCTCACAATGTTTACATCATGGCTGACAAA
CAAAAGAATGGTATCAAAGTTAACTTCAAAATTAGACACAACATTGAAGATGGTTCTGTTCAATTAGCTG
ACCATTATCAACAAAATACTCCAATTGGTGATGGTCCAGTCTTGTTACCAGACAACCATTACTTATCCAC
TCAATCTGCCTTATCCAAAGATCCAAACGAAAAGAGAGACCACATGGTCTTGTTAGAATTTGTTACTGCT
GCTGGTATTACCCATGGTATGGATGAATTGTACAAAGAGATCTCAATCAGTCTGATTGCGGCGTTAGCGG
TAGATCACGTTATCGGCATGGAAAACGCCATGCCGTGGAACCTGCCTGCCGATCTCGCCTGGTTTAAACG
CAACACCTTAAATAAACCCGTGATTATGGGCCGCCATACCTGGGAATCAATCGGTCGTCCGTTGCCAGGA
CGCAAAAATATTATCCTCAGCAGTCAACCGAGTACGGACGATCGCGTAACGTGGGTGAAGTCGGTGGATG
AAGCCATCGCGGCGTGTGGTGACGTACCAGAAATCATGGTGATTGGCGGCGGTCGCGTTTATGAACAGTT
CTTGCCAAAAGCGCAAAAACTGTATCTGACGCATATCGACGCAGAAGTGGAAGGCGACACCCATTTCCCG
GATTACGAGCCGGATGACTGGGAATCGGTATTCAGCGAATTCCACGATGCTGATGCGCAGAACTCTCACA
GCTATTGCTTTGAGATTCTGGAGCGGCGATAACTCGAGCTGCAGATGAATCGTAGATACTGAAAAACCCC
GCAAGTTCACTTCAACTGTGCATCGTGCACCATCTCAATTTCTTTCATTTATACATCGTTTTGCCTTCTT
TTATGTAACTATACTCCTCTAAGTTTCAATCTTGGCCATGTAACCTCTGATCTATAGAATTTTTTAAATG
ACTAGAATTAATGCCCATCTTTTTTTTGGACCTAAATTCTTCATGAAAATATATTACGAGGGCTTATTCA
GAAGCTTTGGACTTCTTCGCCAGAGGTTTGGTCAAGTCTCCAATCAAGGTTGTCGGCTTGTCTACCTTGC
CAGAAATTTACGAAAAGATGGAAAAGGGTCAAATCGTTGGTAGATACGTTGTTGACACTTCTAAATAAGC
GAATTTCTTATGATTTATGATTTTTATTATTAAATAAGTTATAAAAAAAATAAGTGTATACAAATTTTAA
AGTGACTCTTAGGTTTTAAAACGAAAATTCTTATTCTTGAGTAACTCTTTCCTGTAGGTCAGGTTGCTTT
CTCAGGTATAGCATGAGGTCGCTCTTATTGACCACACCTCTACCGGCCGGTCGAAATTCCCCTACCCTAT
GAACATATTCCATTTTGTAATTTCGTGTCGTTTCTATTATGAATTTCATTTATAAAGTTTATGTACAAAT
ATCATAAAAAAAGAGAATCTTTTTAAGCAAGGATTTTCTTAACTTCTTCGGCGACAGCATCACCGACTTC
GGTGGTACTGTTGGAACCACCTAAATCACCAGTTCTGATACCTGCATCCAAAACCTTTTTAACTGCATCT
TCAATGGCCTTACCTTCTTCAGGCAAGTTCAATGACAATTTCAACATCATTGCAGCAGACAAGATAGTGG
CGATAGGGTTGACCTTATTCTTTGGCAAATCTGGAGCAGAACCGTGGCATGGTTCGTACAAACCAAATGC
GGTGTTCTTGTCTGGCAAAGAGGCCAAGGACGCAGATGGCAACAAACCCAAGGAACCTGGGATAACGGAG
GCTTCATCGGAGATGATATCACCAAACATGTTGCTGGTGATTATAATACCATTTAGGTGGGTTGGGTTCT
TAACTAGGATCATGGCGGCAGAATCAATCAATTGATGTTGAACCTTCAATGTAGGAAATTCGTTCTTGAT
GGTTTCCTCCACAGTTTTTCTCCATAATCTTGAAGAGGCCAAAACATTAGCTTTATCCAAGGACCAAATA
GGCAATGGTGGCTCATGTTGTAGGGCCATGAAAGCGGCCATTCTTGTGATTCTTTGCACTTCTGGAACGG
TGTATTGTTCACTATCCCAAGCGACACCATCACCATCGTCTTCCTTTCTCTTACCAAAGTAAATACCTCC
CACTAATTCTCTGACAACAACGAAGTCAGTACCTTTAGCAAATTGTGGCTTGATTGGAGATAAGTCTAAA
AGAGAGTCGGATGCAAAGTTACATGGTCTTAAGTTGGCGTACAATTGAAGTTCTTTACGGATTTTTAGTA
AACCTTGTTCAGGTCTAACACTACCTGTACCCCATTTAGGACCACCCACAGCACCTAACAAAACGGCATC
AACCTTCTTGGAGGCTTCCAGCGCCTCATCTGGAAGTGGGACACCTGTAGCGTCGATAGCAGCACCACCA
ATTAAATGATTTTCGAAATCGAACTTGACATTGGAACGAACATCAGAAATAGCTTTAAGAACCTTAATGG
CTTCGGCTGTGATTTCTTGACCAACGTGGTCACCTGGCAAAACGACGATCTTCTTAGGGGCAGACATTAG
AATGGTATATCCTTGAAATATATATATATATTGCTGAAATGTAAAAGGTAAGAAAAGTTAGAAAGTAAGA
CGATTGCTAACCACCTATTGGAAAAAACAATAGGTCCTTAAATAATATTGTCAACTTCAAGTATTGTGAT
GCAAGCATTTAGTCATGAACGCTTCTCTATTCTATATGAAAAGCCGGTTCCGGCGCTCTCACCTTTCCTT
TTTCTCCCAATTTTTCAGTTGAAAAAGGTATATGCGTCAGGCGACCTCTGAAATTAACAAAAAATTTCCA
GTCATCGAATTTGATTCTGTGCGATAGCGCCCCTGTGTGTTCTCGTTATGTTGAGGAAAAAAATAATGGT
TGCTAAGAGATTCGAACTCTTGCATCTTACGATACCTGAGTATTCCCACAGTTGGGGATCTCGACTCTAG
CTAGAGGATCAATTCGTAATCATGGTCATAGCTGTTTCCTGTGTGAAATTGTTATCCGCTCACAATTCCA
CACAACATACGAGCCGGAAGCATAAAGTGTAAAGCCTGGGGTGCCTAATGAGTGAGCTAACTCACATTAA
TTGCGTTGCGCTCACTGCCCGCTTTCCAGTCGGGAAACCTGTCGTGCCAGCTGATAACTTCGTATAATGT
ATGCTATACGAAGTTATTAGGTCTGAAGAGGAGTTTACGTCCAGCCAAGCTAGCTTGGCTGCAGGTCGAG
CGGCCGCGATCCGGAACCCTTAATATAACTTCGTATAATGTATGCTATACGAAGTTATCAGCTGCATTAA
TGAATCGGCCAACGCGCGGGGAGAGGCGGTTTGCGTATTGGGCGCTCTTCCGCTTCCTCGCTCACTGACT
CGCTGCGCTCGGTCGTTCGGCTGCGGCGAGCGGTATCAGCTCACTCAAAGGCGGTAATACGGTTATCCAC
AGAATCAGGGGATAACGCAGGAAAGAACATGTGAGCAAAAGGCCAGCAAAAGGCCAGGAACCGTAAAAAG
GCCGCGTTGCTGGCGTTTTTCCATAGGCTCCGCCCCCCTGACGAGCATCACAAAAATCGACGCTCAAGTC
AGAGGTGGCGAAACCCGACAGGACTATAAAGATACCAGGCGTTTCCCCCTGGAAGCTCCCTCGTGCGCTC
TCCTGTTCCGACCCTGCCGCTTACCGGATACCTGTCCGCCTTTCTCCCTTCGGGAAGCGTGGCGCTTTCT
CATAGCTCACGCTGTAGGTATCTCAGTTCGGTGTAGGTCGTTCGCTCCAAGCTGGGCTGTGTGCACGAAC
CCCCCGTTCAGCCCGACCGCTGCGCCTTATCCGGTAACTATCGTCTTGAGTCCAACCCGGTAAGACACGA
CTTATCGCCACTGGCAGCAGCCACTGGTAACAGGATTAGCAGAGCGAGGTATGTAGGCGGTGCTACAGAG
TTCTTGAAGTGGTGGCCTAACTACGGCTACACTAGAAGGACAGTATTTGGTATCTGCGCTCTGCTGAAGC
CAGTTACCTTCGGAAAAAGAGTTGGTAGCTCTTGATCCGGCAAACAAACCACCGCTGGTAGCGGTGGTTT
TTTTGTTTGCAAGCAGCAGATTACGCGCAGAAAAAAAGGATCTCAAGAAGATCCTTTGATCTTTTCTACG
GGGTCTGACGCTCAGTGGAACGAAAACTCACGTTAAGGGATTTTGGTCATGAGATTATCAAAAAGGATCT
TCACCTAGATCCTTTTAAATTAAAAATGAAGTTTTAAATCAATCTAAAGTATATATGAGTAAACTTGGTC
TGACAGTTACCAATGCTTAATCAGTGAGGCACCTATCTCAGCGATCTGTCTATTTCGTTCATCCATAGTT
GCCTGACTCCCCGTCGTGTAGATAACTACGATACGGGAGGGCTTACCATCTGGCCCCAGTGCTGCAATGA
TACCGCGAGACCCACGCTCACCGGCTCCAGATTTATCAGCAATAAACCAGCCAGCCGGAAGGGCCGAGCG
CAGAAGTGGTCCTGCAACTTTATCCGCCTCCATCCAGTCTATTAATTGTTGCCGGGAAGCTAGAGTAAGT
AGTTCGCCAGTTAATAGTTTGCGCAACGTTGTTGCCATTGCTACAGGCATCGTGGTGTCACGCTCGTCGT
TTGGTATGGCTTCATTCAGCTCCGGTTCCCAACGATCAAGGCGAGTTACATGATCCCCCATGTTGTGCAA
AAAAGCGGTTAGCTCCTTCGGTCCTCCGATCGTTGTCAGAAGTAAGTTGGCCGCAGTGTTATCACTCATG
GTTATGGCAGCACTGCATAATTCTCTTACTGTCATGCCATCCGTAAGATGCTTTTCTGTGACTGGTGAGT
ACTCAACCAAGTCATTCTGAGAATAGTGTATGCGGCGACCGAGTTGCTCTTGCCCGGCGTCAATACGGGA
TAATACCGCGCCACATAGCAGAACTTTAAAAGTGCTCATCATTGGAAAACGTTCTTCGGGGCGAAAACTC
TCAAGGATCTTACCGCTGTTGAGATCCAGTTCGATGTAACCCACTCGTGCACCCAACTGATCTTCAGCAT
CTTTTACTTTCACCAGCGTTTCTGGGTGAGCAAAAACAGGAAGGCAAAATGCCGCAAAAAAGGGAATAAG
GGCGACACGGAAATGTTGAATACTCATACTCTTCCTTTTTCAATATTATTGAAGCATTTATCAGGGTTAT
TGTCTCATGAGCGGATACATATTTGAATGTATTTAGAAAAATAAACAAATAGGGGTTCCGCGCACATTTC
CCCGAAAAGTGCCACCTGACGTCTAAGAAACCATTATTATCATGACATTAACCTATAAAAATAGGCGTAT
CACGAGGCCCTTTCGTCTCGCGCGTTTCGGTGATGACGGTGAAAACCTCTGACACATGCAGCTCCCGGAG
ACGGTCACAGCTTGTCTGTAAGCGGATGCCGGGAGCAGACAAGCCCGTCAGGGCGCGTCAGCGGGTGTTG
GCGGGTGTCGGGGCTGGCTTAACTATGCGGCATCAGAGCAGATTGTACTGAGAGTGCACCATAACGCATT
TAAGCATAAACACGCACTATGCCGTTCTTCTCATGTATATATATATACAGGCAACACGCAGATATAGGTG
CGACGTGAACAGTGAGCTGTATGTGCGCAGCTCGCGTTGCATTTTCGGAAGCGCTCGTTTTCGGAAACGC
TTTGAAGTTCCTATTCCGAAGTTCCTATTCTCTAGCTAGAAAGTATAGGAACTTCAGAGCGCTTTTGAAA
ACCAAAAGCGCTCTGAAGACGCACTTTCAAAAAACCAAAAACGCACCGGACTGTAACGAGCTACTAAAAT
ATTGCGAATACCGCTTCCACAAACATTGCTCAAAAGTATCTCTTTGCTATATATCTCTGTGCTATATCCC
TATATAACCTACCCATCCACCTTTCGCTCCTTGAACTTGCATCTAAACTCGACCTCTACATTTTTTATGT
TTATCTCTAGTATTACTCTTTAGACAAAAAAATTGTAGTAAGAACTATTCATAGAGTGAATCGAAAACAA
TACGAAAATGTAAACATTTCCTATACGTAGTATATAGAGACAAAATAGAAGAAACCGTTCATAATTTTCT
GACCAATGAAGAATCATCAACGCTATCACTTTCTGTTCACAAAGTATGCGCAATCCACATCGGTATAGAA
TATAATCGGGGATGCCTTTATCTTGAAAAAATGCACCCGCAGCTTCGCTAGTAATCAGTAAACGCGGGAA
GTGGAGTCAGGCTTTTTTTATGGAAGAGAAAATAGACACCAAAGTAGCCTTCTTCTAACCTTAACGGACC
TACAGTGCAAAAAGTTATCAAGAGACTGCATTATAGAGCGCACAAAGGAGAAAAAAAGTAATCTAAGATG
CTTTGTTAGAAAAATAGCGCTCTCGGGATGCATTTTTGTAGAACAAAAAAGAAGTATAGATTCTTTGTTG
GTAAAATAGCGCTCTCGCGTTGCATTTCTGTTCTGTAAAAATGCAGCTCAGATTCTTTGTTTGAAAAATT
AGCGCTCTCGCGTTGCATTTTTGTTTTACAAAAATGAAGCACAGATTCTTCGTTGGTAAAATAGCGCTTT
CGCGTTGCATTTCTGTTCTGTAAAAATGCAGCTCAGATTCTTTGTTTGAAAAATTAGCGCTCTCGCGTTG
CATTTTTGTTCTACAAAATGAAGCACAGATGCTTCGTTGCT
Features (pLannotate 1.2.2; 22 found; start..end, strand, type, name):
     15..719     +  promoter       ADH1 promoter: S. cerevisiae ADH1; promoter for alcohol dehydrogenase 1
    734..1441    +  CDS            mCherry: mCherry is a basic (constitutively fluorescent) red fluorescent protein published in 2004, derived from Discosoma sp.. It is reported to be a very rapidly-maturing monomer with low acid sensitivity.
   1633..2346    +  CDS            GFP (S65T): GFP (S65T) is a basic (constitutively fluorescent) green fluorescent protein published in 1995, derived from Aequorea victoria.
   2356..2828    +  CDS            ecDHFR (fragment): E. coli dihydrofolate reductase; folA
   3081..3215    +  CDS            ADH1 (fragment): ADH1_YEAST - Also known as ADC1. Experimental evidence at protein level: Swiss-Prot protein existence level 1. This isozyme preferentially catalyzes the conversion of primary unbranched alcohols to their corresponding aldehydes. Also shows activity toward secondary alcohols. From Saccharomyces cerevisiae (strain ATCC 204508 / S288c) (Baker's yeast).
   3219..3406    +  terminator     ADH1 terminator: S. cerevisiae ADH1; transcription terminator for the S. cerevisiae alcohol dehydrogenase 1 (ADH1) gene
   3523..4617    -  CDS            LEU2: 3-isopropylmalate dehydrogenase, required for leucine biosynthesis; S. cerevisiae LEU2; yeast auxotrophic marker
   4618..5023    -  promoter       LEU2 promoter: S. cerevisiae LEU2
   5089..5105    -  protein_bind   lac operator: The lac repressor binds to the lac operator to inhibit transcription in E. coli. This inhibition can be relieved by adding lactose or isopropyl-β-D-thiogalactopyranoside (IPTG). lac repressor encoded by lacI
   5113..5143    -  promoter       lac promoter: promoter for the E. coli lac operon
   5158..5179    -  protein_bind   CAP binding site: CAP binding activates transcription in the presence of cAMP. E. coli catabolite activator protein
   5192..5233    -  CDS            lacI (fragment): lac repressor; lacI; The lac repressor binds to the lac operator to inhibit transcription in E. coli. This inhibition can be relieved by adding lactose or isopropyl-β-D-thiogalactopyranoside (IPTG).
   5234..5267    -  protein_bind   loxP: Cre-mediated recombination occurs in the 8-bp core sequence (GCATACAT). Cre recombinase
   5345..5378    -  protein_bind   loxP: Cre-mediated recombination occurs in the 8-bp core sequence (GCATACAT). Cre recombinase
   5379..5435    -  CDS            lacI (fragment): lac repressor; lacI; The lac repressor binds to the lac operator to inhibit transcription in E. coli. This inhibition can be relieved by adding lactose or isopropyl-β-D-thiogalactopyranoside (IPTG).
   5618..6206    -  rep_origin     ori: high-copy-number ColE1/pMB1/pBR322/pUC origin of replication
   6377..7237    -  CDS            AmpR: β-lactamase; bla; confers resistance to ampicillin, carbenicillin, and related antibiotics
   7238..7342    -  promoter       AmpR promoter: bla
   7437..7472    +  CDS            rop (fragment): Rop protein, which maintains plasmids at low copy number; rop
   7574..7623    +  misc_feature   bom (fragment): basis of mobility region from pBR322
   7624..8788    +  rep_origin     2μ ori: yeast 2μ plasmid origin of replication
   8789..14      -  misc_feature   MCS (fragment) (across the origin): pUC18/19 multiple cloning site
