[The description below was written by a language model from this plasmid's Addgene catalogue record and pLannotate feature annotations shown in this document.]
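Description:
pGADT7-ADH700-yeCherry-YAP1-yeGFP-DHFR is a yeast expression plasmid built on the pGADT7 backbone and designed as a dicistronic fluorescent reporter for Saccharomyces cerevisiae. It is an E. coli–yeast shuttle vector. A high-copy ColE1/pUC-type origin and an ampicillin resistance gene (β-lactamase) support propagation in bacteria. The 2μ origin provides episomal multicopy maintenance in yeast, and the LEU2 gene under its own promoter allows selection by leucine prototrophy. The annotated sequence is about 8.8 kb and also contains backbone remnants with no stated role in this design: lac promoter/operator elements, short lacI, rop and bom fragments, and two closely spaced loxP sites.

The roughly 2.8 kb insert is a single transcription unit driven by a truncated (about 700 bp) version of the yeast ADH1 promoter and ending at the ADH1 terminator. The first cistron encodes yeast-enhanced Cherry, annotated as mCherry, a red fluorescent protein. Between the two annotated reading frames lies an unannotated gap of about 190 bp, which according to the record holds the internal ribosome entry sequence from the yeast YAP1 gene. This IRES is intended to direct translation of the second cistron, a yeast-enhanced GFP (annotated as GFP S65T) fused at its C-terminus to E. coli dihydrofolate reductase (ecDHFR). The record does not state any mutations in the DHFR portion or its intended function, and the feature table marks it only as a fragment of folA.

Red fluorescence therefore reports translation of the upstream cistron, while green fluorescence reports YAP1 IRES-dependent translation of the downstream fusion. This fits the associated study of dicistronic regulation of fluorescent proteins in budding yeast.
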