Addgene plasmid #24549: pGADT7-ADH700-yeCherry-YAP1-yeGFP-DHFR
Depositing lab: Thomas Wandless. Depositing organization: Stanford University. Publication: Dicistronic regulation of fluorescent proteins in the budding yeast Saccharomyces cerevisiae. Edwards SR, Wandless TJ. Yeast. 2010 Apr;27(4):229-36. doi: 10.1002/yea.1744 PubMed 20017217.
Backbone
  Vector backbone: pGADT7
  Backbone size w/o insert (bp): 6000
  Vector type: Yeast Expression
Growth in bacteria
  Bacterial resistance: Ampicillin, 100 μg/mL
  Growth temperature: 37°C
  Growth strain: DH5alpha
  Copy number: High Copy
Gene/Insert
  Gene/Insert name: pADH1 yeCherry::YAP1 yeGFP-DHFR (alt names: ADH1 promoter ye Cherry; YAP1 IRES yeGFP-ecDHFR)
  Species: S. cerevisiae (budding yeast)
  Insert size (bp): 2830
  Mutation: 1. Truncated version of ADH700 promoter (SbfI/SpeI) driven yeast enhanced RFP (SpeI/-). 2. YAP1 IRES (SacII/BglII) driven yeast enhanced GFP fused to E.coli DHFR (BglII/XhoI)
  Entrez Gene: YAP1 (a.k.a. YML007W, PAR1, PDR4, SNQ3)
  Cloning method: Restriction Enzyme; 5′ cloning site sbf1 (not destroyed); 3′ cloning site XhoI (not destroyed)
  Sequencing primers: 5′ n/a
Terms and licenses: Academic/Nonprofit Terms; Industry Terms: Not Available to Industry
How to cite: pGADT7-ADH700-yeCherry-YAP1-yeGFP-DHFR was a gift from Thomas Wandless (Addgene plasmid # 24549 ; http://n2t.net/addgene:24549 ; RRID:Addgene_24549)
