>Addgene plasmid #24549 | pGADT7-ADH700-yeCherry-YAP1-yeGFP-DHFR | addgene partial sequence | sequence record 30579 | 24549 with EXFP-R
ACCTTCTGGCATGGCAGACTTGAAAAAGTCATGTTGTTTCATATGATCTGGGTATCTAGAAAAACATTGA
ACACCATAAGTTAAAGTAGTGACTAAGGTTGGCCATGGAACTGGCAATTTACCAGTAGTACAAATAAATT
TTAAGGTCAATTTACCGTAAGTAGCATCACCTTCACCTTCACCGGAGACAGAAAATTTGTGACCATTAAC
ATCACCATCTAATTCAACCAAAATTGGGACAACACCAGTGAATAATTCTTCACCTTTAGACATGGTACCC
CGCGGGGTTTAAGAAACAACTTTTCCTTCTTTAAACGTTTTGGGTGGCAAAAAACTTCCCTTAAACAAAC
TAAAAATGGCTCGTGTTCATGCACAAGTCAACCAGGGGCTCAGGAAAAAAAGCTAAACACCAATCCTATA
TATAACGTAAAGGTACTGTGCTTAATCGGTAAACGCGGCGGTTATTTGTACAATTCGTCCATTCCACCCG
TTGAGTGCCTACCTTCAGCTCTTTCATATTGTTCCACAATAGTGTAATCTTCATTATGTGAAGTGATATC
CAATTTAATGTTTACGTTATATGCACCAGGTAACTGAACGGGCTTTTTAGCTTTATAAGTGGTCTTAACT
TCCGCGTCGTAGTGACCACCGTCTTTTAACTTCAATCTTTGTTTAATTTCCCCCTTAAGCGCGCCATCTT
CTGGATACATACGTTCAGATGAGGCTTCCCAACCCATAGTCTTCTTTTGCATGACGGGACCATCACTAGG
GAAATTAGTCCCTCTTAATTTGAC
