>Addgene plasmid #24549 | pGADT7-ADH700-yeCherry-YAP1-yeGFP-DHFR | addgene partial sequence | sequence record 30580 | 24549 with yADH1-F 5'-ATACGGCCTTCCTTCCAGTT
CTGTCTTGCTATCAAGTATAAATAGACCTGCAATTATTAATCTTTTGTTTCCTCGTCATTGTTCTCGTTC
CCTTTCTTCCTTGTTTCTTTTTCTGCACAATATTTCAAGCTATACCAAGCATACAATCAACTCCGGTACC
ACTAGTATGGTAAGTAAGGGTGAAGAAGACAATATGGCGATCATTAAGGAATTCATGCGTTTCAAAGTAC
ACATGGAGGGAAGCGTGAACGGACATGAATTTGAAATCGAAGGGGAAGGCGAAGGTAGACCATACGAAGG
AACCCAGACCGCAAAGCTTAAAGTTACCAAAGGCGGGCCACTACCATTTGCATGGGATATCTTGAGCCCT
CAGTTTATGTATGGCAGTAAGGCCTACGTTAAACACCCAGCTGATATTCCCGACTATTTGAAATTGTCTT
TTCCAGAAGGATTCAAATGGGAAAGAGTAATGAATTTCGAGGACGGCGGAGTTGTTACTGTTACTCAAGA
TTCAAGTTTGCAAGACGGTGAATTTATTTACAAGGTCAAATTAAGAGGGACTAATTTCCCTAGTGATGGT
CCCGTCATGCAAAAGAAGACTATGGGTTGGGAAGCCTCATCTGAACGTATGTATCCAGAAGATGGCGCGC
TTAAGGGGGAAATTAAACAAAGATTGAAGTTAAAAGACGGTGGTCACTAC
